>Addgene plasmid #204335 | pLVX-hSyn-Galpha-oA ONE-GO | addgene full sequence | sequence record 405602 | Addgene NGS Result
CTACAGACGTTGTTTGTCTTCAAGAAGCTTCCAGAGGAACTGCTTCCTTCACGACATTCAACAGACCTTG
CATTCCTTTGGCGAGAGGGGAAAGACCCCTAGGAATGCTCGTCAAGAAGACAGGGCCAGGTTTCCGGGCC
CTCACATTGCCAAAAGACGGCAATATGGTGGAAAATAACATATAGACAAACGCACACCGGCCTTATTCCA
AGCGGCTTCGGCCAGTAACGTTAGGGGGGGGGGAGGGAGAGGGGCGGCGGCCGCTCAGTACAAGCCACAG
CCCCGGAGATTGTTGGCAATGATGATGTCGGTGACGGCGTCGAATACCACCTGGATATTATTCGTGTCTG
TGGCACAAGTCATGTGACAGTAAATTTCTTTGTTGGGTGAGCGGTTTTTGCTTTCAAACTGTGTTTGGAT
GTAGGCAGCTGCGTCTTCATAGGTGTTGGAGCCTGGGTATTCAGGAAAGCAGATGGTCAAGGGTGACTTC
TTAATCTTCTCGCCAAAGAGGTCTTTCTTGTTGAGGAAGAGAATGATGGAGGTATCGATGAAAAACTTGT
TGTTACAGATGGAGTCGAAGAGCATGAGAGACTCGTGCATGCGGTTCGTGGTTTCGTCCTCGTGGAGCAC
CTGGTCATAGCCGCTGAGTGCGACACAGAAGATGATGGCCGTGACATCCTCGAAGCAGTGGATCCACTTC
TTACGTTCAGATCGCTGGCCCCCAACGTCAAACAGCCTGAAGTGGAGGTTCTTGAAGGTGAAGTGGGTTT
CTACGATGCCAGTTGTTTTGACCCTGGTTCGGAGGATGTCCTGCTCGGTGGGCATGTATTCTGCAGCTCC
AATCCGATCCAAGCTGTCCAGGTAGTATTTGGCAGAGTCGTTGAGCTGATACTCCCGAGATCGGTTGAAG
CACTCCTGGATCCCCGAGTCGCCCCAGAGTCGCATCATGGCAGAAAGCAGTTCTGCAGAGAAAGATCCTC
CACCTCCGGACTTGTACAGCTCGTCCATGCCGAGAGTGATCCCGGCGGCGGTCACGAACTCCAGCAGGAC
CATGTGATCGCGCTTCTCGTTGGGGTCTTTGCTCAGGGCGGACTGGTAGCTCAGGTAGTGGTTGTCGGGC
AGCAGCACGGGGCCGTCGCCGATGGGGGTGTTCTGCTGGTAGTGGTCGGCGAGCTGCACGCTGCCGTCCT
CGATGTTGTGGCGGATCTTGAAGTTCACCTTGATGCCGTTCTTCTGCTTGTCGGCCATGATATAGACGTT
GTGGCTGTTGTAGTTGTACTCCAGCTTGTGCCCCAGGATGTTGCCGTCCTCCTTGAAGTCGATGCCCTTC
AGCTCGATGCGGTTCACCAGGGTGTCGCCCTCGAACTTCACCTCGGCGCGGGTCTTGTAGTTGCCGTCGT
CCTTGAAGAAGATGGTGCGCTCCTGGACGTAGCCTTCGGGCATGGCGGACTTGAAGAAGTCGTGCTGCTT
CATGTGGTCGGGGTAGCGGGCGAAGCACATCAGGCCGTAGCCGAAGGTGGTCACGAGGGTGGGCCAGGGC
ACGGGCAGCTTGCCGGTGGTGCAGATGAACTTCAGGGTCAGCTTGCCGTAGGTGGCATCGCCCTCGCCCT
CGCCGGACACGCTGAACTTGTGGCCGTTTACGTCGCCGTCCAGCTCGACCAGGATGGGCACCACCCCGGT
GAACAGCTCCTCGCCCTTGCTCACCATGCTCCCGCCCCCACCGGATCTTGGTTCAGTGTCCTCCATGCGA
CTCACCACGTCACACACCATCTTGGAGTCTGCCTTCCTCTCCTTGTCACCATACTCCACGCCCAGAGTAT
CCATGGCCCGCACAATGGCTGCCAGAGACTGGATGGTGTTGCTGTAGACGACAGGCTTGTACTGCTTTAC
GTCTTCTCCAGAGAAGCCATCTTCATGGATGATCTTCATCTGCTTCACAATGGTGCTTTTTCCTGATTCT
CCAGCCCCCAGCAGGAGTAATTTCACGTCTTTGGCGGCGCTGATGCCATCTTCTTTGAGATTTTTCTCAA
TCGCCTTGCTCCGCTCGAGGGCGGCTCTCTCCTCTGCGCTCAGAGTACATCCCATGGATCCGCGGCCGCT
CTAGAACTAGTCTCGAGCTGCGCTCTCAGGCACGACACGACTCCTCCGCTGCCCACCGCAGACTGAGGCA
GCGCTGAGTCGCCGGCGCCGCAGCGCAGATGGTCGCGCCCGTGCCCCCCTATCTCGCGCCTCGCGTGGTG
CGGTCCGGCTGGGCCGGCGGCGGCGCGGACGCGACCAAGGTGGCCGGGAAGGGGAGTTTGCGGGGGACCG
GCGAGTGACGTCAGCGCGCCTTCAGTGCTGAGGCGGCGGTGGCGCGCGCCGCCAGGCGGGGGCGAAGGCA
CTGTCCGCGGTGCTGAAGCTGGCAGTGCGCACGCGCCTCGCCGCATCCTGTTTCCCCTCCCCCTCTCTGA
TAGGGGATGCGCAATTTGGGGAATGGGGGTTGGGTGCTTGTCCAGTGGGTCGGGGTCGGTCGTCAGGTAG
GCACCCCCACCCCGCCTCATCCTGGTCCTAAAACCCACTTGCACTATCGATAAACTGGATCTCTGCTGTC
CCTGTAATAAACCCGAAAATTTTGAATTTTTGTAATTTGTTTTTGTAATTCTTTAGTTTGTATGTCTGTT
GCTATTATGTCTACTATTCTTTCCCCTGCACTGTACCCCCCAATCCCCCCTTTTCTTTTAAAGGCGATAC
CGTCGAGATCCGTTCACTAATCGAATGGATCTGTCTCTGTCTCTCTCTCCACCTTCTTCTTCTATTCCTT
CGGGCCTGTCGGGTCCCCTCGGGGTTGGGAGGTGGGTCTGAAACGATAATGGTGAATATCCCTGCCTAAC
TCTATTCACTATAGAAAGTACAGCAAAAACTATTCTTAAACCTACCAAGCCTCCTACTATCATTATGAAT
AATTTTATATACCACAGCCAATTTGTTATGTTAAACCAATTCCACAAACTTGCCCATTTATCTAATTCCA
ATAATTCTTGTTCATTCTTTTCTTGCTGGTTTTGCGATTCTTCAATTAAGGAGTGTATTAAGCTTGTGTA
ATTGTTAATTTCTCTGTCCCACTCCATCCAGGTCGTGTGATTCCAAATCTGTTCCAGAGATTTATTACTC
CAACTAGCATTCCAAGGCACAGCAGTGGTGCAAATGAGTTTTCCAGAGCAACCCCAAATCCCCAGGAGCT
GTTGATCCTTTAGGTATCTTTCCACAGCCAGGATTCTTGCCTGGAGCTGCTTGATGCCCCAGACTGTGAG
TTGCAACAGATGCTGTTGCGCCTCAATAGCCCTCAGCAAATTGTTCTGCTGCTGCACTATACCAGACAAT
AATTGTCTGGCCTGTACCGTCAGCGTCATTGACGCTGCGCCCATAGTGCTTCCTGCTGCTCCCAAGAACC
CAAGGAACAAAGCTCCTATTCCCACTGCTCTTTTTTCTCTCTGCACCACTCTTCTCTTTGCCTTGGTGGG
TGCTACTCCTAATGGTTCAATTTTTACTACTTTATATTTATATAATTCACTTCTCCAATTGTCCCTCATA
TCTCCTCCTCCAGGTCTGAAGATCAGCGGCCGGCCGCTTGCTGTGCGGTGGTCTTACTTTTGTTTTGCTC
TTCCTCTATCTTGTCTAAAGCTTCCTTGGTGTCTTTTATCTCTATCCTTTGATGCACACAATAGAGGGTT
GCTACTGTATTATATAATGATCTAAGTTCTTCTGATCCTGTCTGAAGGGATGGTTGTAGCTGTCCCAGTA
TTTGTCTACAGCCTTCTGATGTTTCTAACAGGCCAGGATTAACTGCGAATCGTTCTAGCTCCCTGCTTGC
CCATACTATATGTTTTAATTTATATTTTTTCTTTCCCCCTGGCCTTAACCGAATTTTTTCCCATCGCGAT
CTAATTCTCCCCCGCTTAATACTGACGCTCTCGCACCCATCTCTCTCCTTCTAGCCTCCGCTAGTCAAAA
TTTTTGGCGTACTCACCAGTCGCCGCCCCTCGCCTCTTGCCGTGCGCGCTTCAGCAAGCCGAGTCCTGCG
TCGAGAGAGCTCCTCTGGTTTCCCTTTCGCTTTCAAGTCCCTGTTCGGGCGCCACTGCTAGAGATTTTCC
ACACTGACTAAAAGGGTCTGAGGGATCTCTAGTTACCAGAGTCACACAACAGACGGGCACACACTACTTG
AAGCACTCAAGGCAAGCTTTATTGAGGCTTAAGCAGTGGGTTCCCTAGTTAGCCAGAGAGCTCCCAGGCT
CAGATCTGGTCTAACCAGAGAGACCCAGTACAGGCAAAAAGCAGCTGCTTATATGCAGGATCTGAGGGCT
CGCCACTCCCCAGTCCCGCCCAGGCCACGCCTCCCTGGAAAGTCCCCAGCGGAAAGTCCCTTGTAGCAAG
CTCGATATCAGCAGTTCTTGAAGTACTCCGGATGCAGCTCTCGGGCCACGTGATGAAATGCTAGGCGGCT
GTCAAACCTCCACTCTAACACTTCTCTCTCCGGGTCATCCATCCCATGCAGGCTCACAGGGTGTAACAAG
CTGGTGTTCTCTCCTTTATTGGCCTCTTCTACCTTATCTGGCTCAACTGGTACTAGCTTGTAGCACCATC
CAAAGGTCAGTGGATATCTGACCCCTGGCCCTGGTGTGTAGTTCTGCTAATCAGGGAAGTAGCCTTGTGT
GTGGTAGATCCACAGATCAAGGATATCTTGTCTTCTTTGGGAGTGAATTAGCCCTTCCAACTACTAAGTT
TGTAGTACATATTTAACAAATACAATTTCTTTAAAATGAAAATAATTCAGAGGAATCACAGGTTTAGAGT
AAATGAAACCACAGGTAATTGGCAGTGGTAATAGGGTATGGGGTGGGAAGTTTGGGATGATTTTGGTTAG
CTTGAGTTATCCAGTTGATCCAGACATGATAAGATACATTGATGAGTTTGGACAAACCACAACTAGAATG
CAGTGAAAAAAATGCTTTATTTGTGAAATTTGTGATGCTATTGCTTTATTTGTAACCATTATAAGCTGCA
ATAAACAAGTTGATCTCCCGATCCGTCGACGTCAGGTGGCACTTTTCGGGGAAATGTGCGCGGAACCCCT
ATTTGTTTATTTTTCTAAATACATTCAAATATGTATCCGCTCATGAGACAATAACCCTGATAAATGCTTC
AATAATATTGAAAAAGGAAGAGTATGAGTATTCAACATTTCCGTGTCGCCCTTATTCCCTTTTTTGCGGC
ATTTTGCCTTCCTGTTTTTGCTCACCCAGAAACGCTGGTGAAAGTAAAAGATGCTGAAGATCAGTTGGGT
GCACGAGTGGGTTACATCGAACTGGATCTCAACAGCGGTAAGATCCTTGAGAGTTTTCGCCCCGAAGAAC
GTTTTCCAATGATGAGCACTTTTAAAGTTCTGCTATGTGGCGCGGTATTATCCCGTATTGACGCCGGGCA
AGAGCAACTCGGTCGCCGCATACACTATTCTCAGAATGACTTGGTTGAGTACTCACCAGTCACAGAAAAG
CATCTTACGGATGGCATGACAGTAAGAGAATTATGCAGTGCTGCCATAACCATGAGTGATAACACTGCGG
CCAACTTACTTCTGACAACGATCGGAGGACCGAAGGAGCTAACCGCTTTTTTGCACAACATGGGGGATCA
TGTAACTCGCCTTGATCGTTGGGAACCGGAGCTGAATGAAGCCATACCAAACGACGAGCGTGACACCACG
ATGCCTGTAGCAATGGCAACAACGTTGCGCAAACTATTAACTGGCGAACTACTTACTCTAGCTTCCCGGC
AACAATTAATAGACTGGATGGAGGCGGATAAAGTTGCAGGACCACTTCTGCGCTCGGCCCTTCCGGCTGG
CTGGTTTATTGCTGATAAATCTGGAGCCGGTGAGCGTGGGTCTCGCGGTATCATTGCAGCACTGGGGCCA
GATGGTAAGCCCTCCCGTATCGTAGTTATCTACACGACGGGGAGTCAGGCAACTATGGATGAACGAAATA
GACAGATCGCTGAGATAGGTGCCTCACTGATTAAGCATTGGTAACTGTCAGACCAAGTTTACTCATATAT
ACTTTAGATTGATTTAAAACTTCATTTTTAATTTAAAAGGATCTAGGTGAAGATCCTTTTTGATAATCTC
ATGACCAAAATCCCTTAACGTGAGTTTTCGTTCCACTGAGCGTCAGACCCCGTAGAAAAGATCAAAGGAT
CTTCTTGAGATCCTTTTTTTCTGCGCGTAATCTGCTGCTTGCAAACAAAAAAACCACCGCTACCAGCGGT
GGTTTGTTTGCCGGATCAAGAGCTACCAACTCTTTTTCCGAAGGTAACTGGCTTCAGCAGAGCGCAGATA
CCAAATACTGTTCTTCTAGTGTAGCCGTAGTTAGGCCACCACTTCAAGAACTCTGTAGCACCGCCTACAT
ACCTCGCTCTGCTAATCCTGTTACCAGTGGCTGCTGCCAGTGGCGATAAGTCGTGTCTTACCGGGTTGGA
CTCAAGACGATAGTTACCGGATAAGGCGCAGCGGTCGGGCTGAACGGGGGGTTCGTGCACACAGCCCAGC
TTGGAGCGAACGACCTACACCGAACTGAGATACCTACAGCGTGAGCTATGAGAAAGCGCCACGCTTCCCG
AAGGGAGAAAGGCGGACAGGTATCCGGTAAGCGGCAGGGTCGGAACAGGAGAGCGCACGAGGGAGCTTCC
AGGGGGAAACGCCTGGTATCTTTATAGTCCTGTCGGGTTTCGCCACCTCTGACTTGAGCGTCGATTTTTG
TGATGCTCGTCAGGGGGGCGGAGCCTATGGAAAAACGCCAGCAACGCGGCCTTTTTACGGTTCCTGGCCT
TTTGCTGGCCTTTTGCTCACATGTTCTTTCCTGCGTTATCCCCTGATTCTGTGGATAACCGTATTACCGC
CTTTGAGTGAGCTGATACCGCTCGCCGCAGCCGAACGACCGAGCGCAGCGAGTCAGTGAGCGAGGAAGCG
GAAGAGCGCCCAATACGCAAACCGCCTCTCCCCGCGCGTTGGCCGATTCATTAATGCAGCTGGCACGACA
GGTTTCCCGACTGGAAAGCGGGCAGTGAGCGCAACGCAATTAATGTGAGTTAGCTCACTCATTAGGCACC
CCAGGCTTTACACTTTATGCTTCCGGCTCGTATGTTGTGTGGAATTGTGAGCGGATAACAATTTCACACA
GGAAACAGCTATGACCATGATTACGCCAAGCTCTAGCTAGAGGTCGACGGTAAACGCTAGCAATGTCAAG
GCCTCTCACTCTCTGATATTCATTTCTTTGCAAGTTATAAATACTGAATAATAAGATGACATGAACTACT
ACTGCTAGAGATTTTCCACACTGACTAAAAGGGTCTGAGGGATCTCTAGTTACCAGAGTCACACAACAGA
CGGGCACACACTACTTGAAGCACTCAAGGCAAGCTTTATTGAGGCTTAAGCAGTGGGTTCCCTAGTTAGC
CAGAGAGCTCCCAGGCTCAGATCTGGTCTAACCAGAGAGACCCAGTACAGGCAAAAAGCAGCTGCTTATA
TGCAGGATCTGAGGGCTCGCCACTCCCCAGTCCCGCCCAGGCCACGCCTCCCTGGAAAGTCCCCAGCGGA
AAGTCCCTTGTAGCAAGCTCGATATCAGCAGTTCTTGAAGTACTCCGGATGCAGCTCTCGGGCCACGTGA
TGAAATGCTAGGCGGCTGTCAAACCTCCACTCTAACACTTCTCTCTCCGGGTCATCCATCCCATGCAGGC
TCACAGGGTGTAACAAGCTGGTGTTCTCTCCTTTATTGGCCTCTTCTACCTTATCTGGCTCAACTGGTAC
TAGCTTGTAGCACCATCCAAAGGTCAGTGGATATCTGACCCCTGGCCCTGGTGTGTAGTTCTGCTAATCA
GGGAAGTAGCCTTGTGTGTGGTAGATCCACAGATCAAGGATATCTTGTCTTCGTTGGGAGTGAATTAGCC
CTTCCAGTCCCCTCTTTTCTTTTAAAAAGTGGCTAAGATCTACAGCTGCCTTGTAAGTCATTGGTCTTAA
AGGTACCTGAGGTGTGACTGGAAAACCCACCTCCTCCTCCTCTTGTGCTTCTAGCCAGGCACAATCAGCA
TTGGTAGCTGCTGTATTGCTACTTGTGATTGCTCCATGTTTTTCTAGGTCTCGACTGCAGAATTAATTCC
AGGCGGGGAGGCGGCCCAAAGGGAGATCCGACTCGTCTGAGGGCGAAGGCGAAGACGCGGAAGAGGCCGC
AGAGCCGGCAGCAGGCCGCGGGAAGGAAGGTCCGCTGGATTGAGGGCCGAAGGGACGTAGCAGAAGGACG
TCCCGCGCAGAATCCAGGTGGCAACACAGGCGAGCAGCCATGGAAAGGACGTCAGCTTCCCCGACAACAC
CACGGAATTGTCAGTGCCCAACAGCCGAGCCCCTGTCCAGCAGCGGGCAAGGCAGGCGGCGATGAGTTCC
GCCGTGGCAATAGGGAGGGGGAAAGCGAAAGTCCCGGAAAGGAGCTGACAGGTGGTGGCAATGCCCCAAC
CAGTGGGGGTTGCGTCAGCAAACACAGTGCACACCACGCCACGTTGCCTGACAACGGGCCACAACTCCTC
ATAAAGAGACAGCAACCAGGATTTATACAAGGAGGAGAAAATGAAAGCCATACGGGAAGCAATAGCATGA
TACAAAGGCATTAAAGCAGCGTATCCACATAGCGTAAAAGGAGCAACATAGTTAAGAATACCAGTCAATC
TTTCACAAATTTTGTAATCCAGAGGTTGATTGTTCCAGACGCGTTTACGCCAGAATGCGTTCGCACAGCC
GCCAGCCGGTCACTCCGTTGATGGTTACTCGGAACAGCAGGGAGCCGTCGGGGTTGATCAGGCGCTCGTC
GATAATTTTGTTGCCGTTCCACAGGGTCCCTGTTACAGTGATCTTTTTGCCGTCGAACACGGCGATGCCT
TCATACGGCCGTCCGAAATAGTCGATCATGTTCGGCGTAACCCCGTCGATTACCAGTGTGCCATAGTGCA
GGATCACCTTAAAGTGATGATCATCCACAGGGTACACCACCTTAAAAATTTTTTCGATCTGGCCCATTTG
GTCGCCGCTCAGACCTTCATACGGGATGATGACATGGATGTCGATCTTCAGCCCATTTTCACCGCTCAGG
ACAATCCTTTGGATCGGAGTTACGGACACCCCGAGATTCTGAAACAAACTGGACACACCTCCCTGTTCAA
GGACTTGGTCCAGGTTGTAGCCGGCTGTCTGTCGCCAGTCCCCAACGAAATCTTCGAGTGTGAAGACCAT
GGATCCACCGGTGCCACCTCGAGAAAGTCGACCTTCTTCACCCACCCAAATACCATGGTAGTAACCTCGA
GAAGATCCACCAAGCTTGATTCCGGAATTCGACGTCTTGCTCTTGCTACTCCCCATCTTTGGTACGGGTT
GTGGCAAGCTTATCATCGTGTTTTTCAAAGGAAAACCACGTCCCCGTGGTTCGGGGGGCCTAGACGTTTT
TTTAACCTCGACTAAACACATGTAAAGCATGTGCACCGAGGCCCCAGATCAGATCCCATACAATGGGGTA
CCTTCTGGGCATCCTTCAGCCCCTTGTTGAATACGCTTGAGGAGAGCCATTTGACTCTTTCCACAACTAT
CCAACTCACAACGTGGCACTGGGGTTGTGCCGCCTTTGCAGGTGTATCTTATACACGTGGCTTTTGGCCG
CAGAGGCACCTGTCGCCAGGTGGGGGGTTCCGCTGCCTGCAAAGGGTCG
Features (pLannotate 1.2.2; 26 found; start..end, strand, type, name):
    271..981     -  CDS            odr-3 (fragment): GPA17_CAEEL - Experimental evidence at protein level: Swiss-Prot protein existence level 1. Guanine nucleotide-binding proteins (G proteins) are involved as modulators or transducers in various transmembrane signaling systems (PubMed:10192394). This specific G-alpha subunit plays an important role in olfaction and in cilia morphogenesis (PubMed:9459442, PubMed:15342507). Involved in chemotactic responses to attractants diacetyl, pyrazine, 2,4,5-trimethylthiazole, benzaldehyde, isoamyl alcohol, butanone and 2,3-pentanedione (PubMed:12694294). Displays a redundant function with gpa-3 in chemotac
    991..1707    -  CDS            Citrine: Citrine is a basic (constitutively fluorescent) yellow fluorescent protein published in 2001, derived from Aequorea victoria. It has moderate acid sensitivity.
   1738..2085    -  CDS            Galphaq (fragment): GNAQ_DROME - Also known as dgq From Drosophila melanogaster (Fruit fly).
   2092..2111    +  misc_feature   MCS (fragment): pBluescript multiple cloning site
   2118..2565    -  promoter       hSyn promoter: human synapsin I promoter; confers neuron-specific expression (Kügler et al., 2003)
   2607..2722    -  misc_feature   cPPT/CTS: central polypurine tract and central termination sequence of HIV-1 (lacking the first T)
   2737..2837    -  CDS            Rev (fragment): human immunodeficiency virus 1 (HIV-1) Rev protein; rev; enhances nuclear export of unspliced and incompletely spliced viral mRNAs
   3214..3447    -  misc_feature   RRE: The Rev response element (RRE) of HIV-1 allows for Rev-dependent mRNA export from the nucleus to the cytoplasm.
   3622..3960    -  CDS            HIV-1 gag (fragment): gag protein from human immunodeficiency virus 1; gag
   3944..4069    -  misc_feature   HIV-1 Ψ: packaging signal of human immunodeficiency virus type 1
   4116..4373    -  LTR            5' LTR (truncated): truncated 5' long terminal repeat (LTR) from HIV-1
   4421..4750    -  CDS            nef (fragment): NEF_HV1BR - Experimental evidence at protein level: Swiss-Prot protein existence level 1. Extracellular Nef protein targets CD4(+) T-lymphocytes for apoptosis by interacting with CXCR4 surface receptors (PubMed:14990729). From Human immunodeficiency virus type 1 group M subtype B (isolate BRU/LAI) (HIV-1).
   4917..5051    -  polyA_signal   SV40 poly(A) signal: SV40 polyadenylation signal
   5099..5203    +  promoter       AmpR promoter: bla
   5204..6064    +  CDS            AmpR: β-lactamase; bla; confers resistance to ampicillin, carbenicillin, and related antibiotics
   6235..6823    +  rep_origin     ori: high-copy-number ColE1/pMB1/pBR322/pUC origin of replication
   7006..7098    +  CDS            lacI (fragment): lac repressor; lacI; The lac repressor binds to the lac operator to inhibit transcription in E. coli. This inhibition can be relieved by adding lactose or isopropyl-β-D-thiogalactopyranoside (IPTG).
   7111..7132    +  protein_bind   CAP binding site: CAP binding activates transcription in the presence of cAMP. E. coli catabolite activator protein
   7147..7177    +  promoter       lac promoter: promoter for the E. coli lac operon
   7185..7201    +  protein_bind   lac operator: The lac repressor binds to the lac operator to inhibit transcription in E. coli. This inhibition can be relieved by adding lactose or isopropyl-β-D-thiogalactopyranoside (IPTG). lac repressor encoded by lacI
   7353..7610    -  LTR            5' LTR (truncated): truncated 5' long terminal repeat (LTR) from HIV-1
   7658..8176    -  CDS            nef (fragment): NEF_HV1BR - Experimental evidence at protein level: Swiss-Prot protein existence level 1. Extracellular Nef protein targets CD4(+) T-lymphocytes for apoptosis by interacting with CXCR4 surface receptors (PubMed:14990729). From Human immunodeficiency virus type 1 group M subtype B (isolate BRU/LAI) (HIV-1).
   8193..8781    -  misc_feature   WPRE: woodchuck hepatitis virus posttranscriptional regulatory element
   8795..9310    -  CDS            Nluc: NanoLuc® luciferase human codon-optimized
   9416..9436    -  CDS            myr: N-myristoylation signal from Src kinase (Pellman et al., 1985; Kaplan et al., 1988)
   9460..143     -  misc_feature   IRES (across the origin): internal ribosome entry site (IRES) of the encephalomyocarditis virus (EMCV)
