[The description below was written by a language model from this plasmid's Addgene catalogue record and pLannotate feature annotations shown in this document.]
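Description:
pLVX-hSyn-Galpha-oA ONE-GO is an HIV-1-based lentiviral transfer plasmid built on the pLVX-IRES-Hygro backbone that carries a single-vector BRET biosensor for reporting GPCR/G protein activity. It is propagated in E. coli through a high-copy ColE1/pUC-type origin with ampicillin selection (AmpR, β-lactamase). The viral portion of the 9,779 nt sequence contains two LTR regions with adjacent nef-derived sequence, the Ψ packaging signal with a gag fragment, the RRE for Rev-dependent RNA export, the cPPT/CTS element and a WPRE that boosts transcript expression. No hygromycin resistance gene is annotated despite the backbone name, so it seems to have been displaced by the sensor component located after the IRES.

The payload is a bicistronic cassette driven by the human synapsin I promoter, which restricts expression to neurons. The first cistron is rat Gαo, isoform A (GNAO), with a Citrine yellow fluorescent protein inserted internally. The annotation software labels the two flanking halves as fragments of worm and fly G-alpha homologues, which most likely reflects sequence similarity matching rather than their true origin. An EMCV IRES then drives translation of a second protein that begins with a Src-derived N-myristoylation signal for membrane anchoring and ends in NanoLuc luciferase. A stretch between these two elements is unannotated, and the record does not state what it encodes. NanoLuc and Citrine would serve as the BRET donor and acceptor, respectively, so energy transfer would report association of the membrane-tethered luciferase module with the tagged Gα subunit. The construct is intended for lentiviral delivery of this sensor into neurons to monitor GPCR-driven Gαo signaling.
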