Addgene plasmid #204335: pLVX-hSyn-Galpha-oA ONE-GO
Purpose: GPCR/G protein BRET biosensor
Depositing lab: Mikel Garcia-Marcos. Depositing organization: Boston University Medical Campus. Publication: Direct interrogation of context-dependent GPCR activity with a universal biosensor platform. Janicot R, Maziarz M, Park JC, Zhao J, Luebbers A, Green E, Philibert CE, Zhang H, Layne MD, Wu JC, Garcia-Marcos M. Cell. 2024 Feb 16:S0092-8674(24)00065-5. doi: 10.1016/j.cell.2024.01.028. PubMed 38412860.
Backbone
  Vector backbone: pLVX-IRES-Hygro
  Vector type: Lentiviral
Growth in bacteria
  Bacterial resistance: Ampicillin, 100 μg/mL
  Growth temperature: 37°C
  Growth strain: NEB Stable
  Copy number: High Copy
Gene/Insert
  Gene/Insert name: hSyn Galpha-oA ONE-GO (alt name: GNAO)
  Species: R. norvegicus (rat)
  Cloning method: Gibson Cloning
Terms and licenses: Academic/Nonprofit Terms; Industry Terms: Not Available to Industry
How to cite: pLVX-hSyn-Galpha-oA ONE-GO was a gift from Mikel Garcia-Marcos (Addgene plasmid # 204335 ; http://n2t.net/addgene:204335 ; RRID:Addgene_204335)
