>Addgene plasmid #204335 | pLVX-hSyn-Galpha-oA ONE-GO | depositor partial sequence | sequence record 396727 | pLVX-hSyn-Galpha-oA-YFP-IRES*-KB1753-Nluc
TTAAGAATAGTTTTTGCTGTACTTTCTATAGTGAATAGAGTTAGGCAGGGATATTCACCATTATCGTTTC
AGACCCACCTCCCAACCCCGAGGGGACCCGACAGGCCCGAAGGAATAGAAGAAGAAGGTGGAGAGAGAGA
CAGAGACAGATCCATTCGATTAGTGAACGGATCTCGACGGTATCGCCTTTAAAAGAAAAGGGGGGATTGG
GGGGTACAGTGCAGGGGAAAGAATAGTAGACATAATAGCAACAGACATACAAACTAAAGAATTACAAAAA
CAAATTACAAAAATTCAAAATTTTCGGGTTTATTACAGGGACAGCAGAGATCCAGTTTATCGATAGTGCA
AGTGGGTTTTAGGACCAGGATGAGGCGGGGTGGGGGTGCCTACCTGACGACCGACCCCGACCCACTGGAC
AAGCACCCAACCCCCATTCCCCAAATTGCGCATCCCCTATCAGAGAGGGGGAGGGGAAACAGGATGCGGC
GAGGCGCGTGCGCACTGCCAGCTTCAGCACCGCGGACAGTGCCTTCGCCCCCGCCTGGCGGCGCGCGCCA
CCGCCGCCTCAGCACTGAAGGCGCGCTGACGTCACTCGCCGGTCCCCCGCAAACTCCCCTTCCCGGCCAC
CTTGGTCGCGTCCGCGCCGCCGCCGGCCCAGCCGGACCGCACCACGCGAGGCGCGAGATAGGGGGGCACG
GGCGCGACCATCTGCGCTGCGGCGCCGGCGACTCAGCGCTGCCTCAGTCTGCGGTGGGCAGCGGAGGAGT
CGTGTCGTGCCTGAGAGCGCAGCTCGAGACTAGTTCTAGAGCGGCCGCGGATCCATGGGATGTACTCTGA
GCGCAGAGGAGAGAGCCGCCCTCGAGCGGAGCAAGGCGATTGAGAAAAATCTCAAAGAAGATGGCATCAG
CGCCGCCAAAGACGTGAAATTACTCCTGCTGGGGGCTGGAGAATCAGGAAAAAGCACCATTGTGAAGCAG
ATGAAGATCATCCATGAAGATGGCTTCTCTGGAGAAGACGTAAAGCAGTACAAGCCTGTCGTCTACAGCA
ACACCATCCAGTCTCTGGCAGCCATTGTGCGGGCCATGGATACTCTGGGCGTGGAGTATGGTGACAAGGA
GAGGAAGGCAGACTCCAAGATGGTGTGTGACGTGGTGAGTCGCATGGAGGACACTGAACCAAGATCCGGT
GGGGGCGGGAGCATGGTGAGCAAGGGCGAGGAGCTGTTCACCGGGGTGGTGCCCATCCTGGTCGAGCTGG
ACGGCGACGTAAACGGCCACAAGTTCAGCGTGTCCGGCGAGGGCGAGGGCGATGCCACCTACGGCAAGCT
GACCCTGAAGTTCATCTGCACCACCGGCAAGCTGCCCGTGCCCTGGCCCACCCTCGTGACCACCTTCGGC
TACGGCCTGATGTGCTTCGCCCGCTACCCCGACCACATGAAGCAGCACGACTTCTTCAAGTCCGCCATGC
CCGAAGGCTACGTCCAGGAGCGCACCATCTTCTTCAAGGACGACGGCAACTACAAGACCCGCGCCGAGGT
GAAGTTCGAGGGCGACACCCTGGTGAACCGCATTGAGCTGAAGGGCATCGACTTCAAGGAGGACGGCAAC
ATCCTGGGGCACAAGCTGGAGTACAACTACAACAGCCACAACGTCTATATCATGGCCGACAAGCAGAAGA
ACGGCATCAAGGTGAACTTCAAGATCCGCCACAACATCGAGGACGGCAGCGTGCAGCTCGCCGACCACTA
CCAGCAGAACACCCCCATCGGCGACGGCCCCGTGCTGCTGCCCGACAACCACTACCTGAGCTACCAGTCC
GCCCTGAGCAAAGACCCCAACGAGAAGCGCGATCACATGGTCCTGCTGGAGTTCGTGACCGCCGCCGGGA
TCACTCTCGGCATGGACGAGCTGTACAAGTCCGGAGGTGGAGGATCTTTCTCTGCAGAACTGCTTTCTGC
CATGATGCGACTCTGGGGCGACTCGGGGATCCAGGAGTGCTTCAACCGATCTCGGGAGTATCAGCTCAAC
GACTCTGCCAAATACTACCTGGACAGCTTGGATCGGATTGGAGCTGCAGAATACATGCCCACCGAGCAGG
ACATCCTCCGAACCAGGGTCAAAACAACTGGCATCGTAGAAACCCACTTCACCTTCAAGAACCTCCACTT
CAGGCTGTTTGACGTTGGGGGCCAGCGATCTGAACGTAAGAAGTGGATCCACTGCTTCGAGGATGTCACG
GCCATCATCTTCTGTGTCGCACTCAGCGGCTATGACCAGGTGCTCCACGAGGACGAAACCACGAACCGCA
TGCACGAGTCTCTCATGCTCTTCGACTCCATCTGTAACAACAAGTTTTTCATCGATACCTCCATCATTCT
CTTCCTCAACAAGAAAGACCTCTTTGGCGAGAAGATTAAGAAGTCACCCTTGACCATCTGCTTTCCTGAA
TACCCAGGCTCCAACACCTATGAAGACGCAGCTGCCTACATCCAAACACAGTTTGAAAGCAAAAACCGCT
CACCCAACAAAGAAATTTACTGTCACATGACTTGTGCCACAGACACGAATAATATCCAGGTGGTATTCGA
CGCCGTCACCGACATCATCATTGCCAACAATCTCCGGGGCTGTGGCTTGTACTGAGCGGCCGCCGCCCCT
CTCCCTCCCCCCCCCCTAACGTTACTGGCCGAAGCCGCTTGGAATAAGGCCGGTGTGCGTTTGTCTATAT
GTTATTTTCCACCATATTGCCGTCTTTTGGCAATGTGAGGGCCCGGAAACCTGGCCCTGTCTTCTTGACG
AGCATTCCTAGGGGTCTTTCCCCTCTCGCCAAAGGAATGCAAGGTCTGTTGAATGTCGTGAAGGAAGCAG
TTCCTCTGGAAGCTTCTTGAAGACAAACAACGTCTGTAGCGACCCTTTGCAGGCAGCGGAACCCCCCACC
TGGCGACAGGTGCCTCTGCGGCCAAAAGCCACGTGTATAAGATACACCTGCAAAGGCGGCACAACCCCAG
TGCCACGTTGTGAGTTGGATAGTTGTGGAAAGAGTCAAATGGCTCTCCTCAAGCGTATTCAACAAGGGGC
TGAAGGATGCCCAGAAGGTACCCCATTGTATGGGATCTGATCTGGGGCCTCGGTGCACATGCTTTACATG
TGTTTAGTCGAGGTTAAAAAAACGTCTAGGCCCCCCGAACCACGGGGACGTGGTTTTCCTTTGAAAAACA
CGATGATAAGCTTGCCACAACCCGTACCAAAGATGGGGAGTAGCAAGAGCAAGACGTCGAATTCCGGAAT
CAAGCTTGGTGGATCTTCTCGAGGTTACTACCATGGTATTTGGGTGGGTGAAGAAGGTCGACTTTCTCGA
GGTGGCACCGGTGGATCCATGGTCTTCACACTCGAAGATTTCGTTGGGGACTGGCGACAGACAGCCGGCT
ACAACCTGGACCAAGTCCTTGAACAGGGAGGTGTGTCCAGTTTGTTTCAGAATCTCGGGGTGTCCGTAAC
TCCGATCCAAAGGATTGTCCTGAGCGGTGAAAATGGGCTGAAGATCGACATCCATGTCATCATCCCGTAT
GAAGGTCTGAGCGGCGACCAAATGGGCCAGATCGAAAAAATTTTTAAGGTGGTGTACCCTGTGGATGATC
ATCACTTTAAGGTGATCCTGCACTATGGCACACTGGTAATCGACGGGGTTACGCCGAACATGATCGACTA
TTTCGGACGGCCGTATGAAGGCATCGCCGTGTTCGACGGCAAAAAGATCACTGTAACAGGGACCCTGTGG
AACGGCAACAAAATTATCGACGAGCGCCTGATCAACCCCGACGGCTCCCTGCTGTTCCGAGTAACCATCA
ACGGAGTGACCGGCTGGCGGCTGTGCGAACGCATTCTGGCGTAAACGCGTCTGGAACAATCAACCTCTGG
ATTACAAAATTTGTGAAAGATTGACTGGTATTCTTAACTATGTTGCTCCTTTTACGCTATGTGGATACGC
TGCTTTAATGCCTTTGTATCATGCTATTGCTTCCCGTATGGCTTTCATTTTCTCCTCCTTGTATAAATCC
TGGTTGCTGTCTCTTTATGAGGAGTTGTGGCCCGTTGTCAGGCAACGTGGCGTGGTGTGCACTGTGTTTG
CTGACGCAACCCCCACTGGTTGGGGCATTGCCACCACCTGTCAGCTCCTTTCCGGGACTTTCGCTTTCCC
CCTCCCTATTGCCACGGCGGAACTCATCGCCGCCTGCCTTGCCCGCTGCTGGACAGGGGCTCGGCTGTTG
GGCACTGACAATTCCGTGGTGTTGTCGGGGAAGCTGACGTCCTTTCCATGGCTGCTCGCCTGTGTTGCCA
CCTGGATTCTGCGCGGGACGTCCTTCTGCTACGTCCCTTCGGCCCTCAATCCAGCGGACCTTCCTTCCCG
CGGCCTGCTGCCGGCTCTGCGGCCTCTTCCGCGTCTTCGCCTTCGCCCTCAGACGAGTCGGATCTCCCTT
TGGGCCGCCTCCCCGC
